>Addgene plasmid #145816 | EGFP-MYO10 ΔF | addgene full sequence | sequence record 307038 | Addgene NGS Result
TAGTTATTAATAGTAATCAATTACGGGGTCATTAGTTCATAGCCCATATATGGAGTTCCGCGTTACATAA
CTTACGGTAAATGGCCCGCCTGGCTGACCGCCCAACGACCCCCGCCCATTGACGTCAATAATGACGTATG
TTCCCATAGTAACGCCAATAGGGACTTTCCATTGACGTCAATGGGTGGAGTATTTACGGTAAACTGCCCA
CTTGGCAGTACATCAAGTGTATCATATGCCAAGTACGCCCCCTATTGACGTCAATGACGGTAAATGGCCC
GCCTGGCATTATGCCCAGTACATGACCTTATGGGACTTTCCTACTTGGCAGTACATCTACGTATTAGTCA
TCGCTATTACCATGGTGATGCGGTTTTGGCAGTACATCAATGGGCGTGGATAGCGGTTTGACTCACGGGG
ATTTCCAAGTCTCCACCCCATTGACGTCAATGGGAGTTTGTTTTGGCACCAAAATCAACGGGACTTTCCA
AAATGTCGTAACAACTCCGCCCCATTGACGCAAATGGGCGGTAGGCGTGTACGGTGGGAGGTCTATATAA
GCAGAGCTGGTTTAGTGAACCGTCAGATCCGCTAGCGCTACCGGTCGCCACCATGGTGAGCAAGGGCGAG
GAGCTGTTCACCGGGGTGGTGCCCATCCTGGTCGAGCTGGACGGCGACGTAAACGGCCACAAGTTCAGCG
TGTCCGGCGAGGGCGAGGGCGATGCCACCTACGGCAAGCTGACCCTGAAGTTCATCTGCACCACCGGCAA
GCTGCCCGTGCCCTGGCCCACCCTCGTGACCACCCTGACCTACGGCGTGCAGTGCTTCAGCCGCTACCCC
GACCACATGAAGCAGCACGACTTCTTCAAGTCCGCCATGCCCGAAGGCTACGTCCAGGAGCGCACCATCT
TCTTCAAGGACGACGGCAACTACAAGACCCGCGCCGAGGTGAAGTTCGAGGGCGACACCCTGGTGAACCG
CATCGAGCTGAAGGGCATCGACTTCAAGGAGGACGGCAACATCCTGGGGCACAAGCTGGAGTACAACTAC
AACAGCCACAACGTCTATATCATGGCCGACAAGCAGAAGAACGGCATCAAGGTGAACTTCAAGATCCGCC
ACAACATCGAGGACGGCAGCGTGCAGCTCGCCGACCACTACCAGCAGAACACCCCCATCGGCGACGGCCC
CGTGCTGCTGCCCGACAACCACTACCTGAGCACCCAGTCCGCCCTGAGCAAAGACCCCAACGAGAAGCGC
GATCACATGGTCCTGCTGGAGTTCGTGACCGCCGCCGGGATCACTCTCGGCATGGACGAGCTGTACAAGT
CCGGACTCAGATCCTACCCCTATGATGTGCCTGACTATGCCCACCACCACCACCACCACCTGGTGCCCAG
GGGCAGCAGATCTCGAGCTCAAGCTTCGAATTCTGCAGTCGACGGTACCATGGATAACTTCTTCACCGAG
GGAACACGGGTCTGGCTGAGAGAAAATGGCCAGCATTTTCCAAGTACTGTAAATTCCTGTGCAGAAGGCA
TCGTCGTCTTCCGGACAGACTATGGTCAGGTATTCACTTACAAGCAGAGCACAATTACCCACCAGAAGGT
GACTGCTATGCACCCCACGAACGAGGAGGGCGTGGATGACATGGCGTCCTTGACAGAGCTCCATGGCGGC
TCCATCATGTATAACTTATTCCAGCGGTATAAGAGAAATCAAATATATACCTACATCGGCTCCATCCTGG
CCTCCGTGAACCCCTACCAGCCCATCGCCGGGCTGTACGAGCCTGCCACCATGGAGCAGTACAGCCGGCG
CCACCTGGGCGAGCTGCCCCCGCACATCTTCGCCATCGCCAACGAGTGCTACCGCTGCCTGTGGAAGCGC
TACGACAACCAGTGCATCCTCATCAGTGGTGAAAGTGGGGCAGGTAAAACCGAAAGCACTAAATTGATCC
TCAAGTTTCTGTCAGTCATCAGTCAACAGTCTTTGGAATTGTCCTTAAAGGAGAAGACATCCTGTGTTGA
ACGAGCTATTCTTGAAAGCAGCCCCATCATGGAAGCTTTCGGCAATGCGAAGACCGTGTACAACAACAAC
TCTAGTCGCTTTGGGAAGTTTGTTCAGCTGAACATCTGTCAGAAAGGAAATATTCAGGGCGGGAGAATTG
TAGATTATTTATTAGAAAAAAACCGAGTAGTAAGGCAAAATCCCGGGGAAAGGAATTATCACATATTTTA
TGCACTGCTGGCAGGGCTGGAACATGAAGAAAGAGAAGAATTTTATTTATCTACGCCAGAAAACTACCAC
TACTTGAATCAGTCTGGATGTGTAGAAGACAAGACAATCAGTGACCAGGAATCCTTTAGGGAAGTTATTA
CGGCAATGGACGTGATGCAGTTCAGCAAGGAGGAAGTTCGGGAAGTGTCGAGGCTGCTTGCTGGTATACT
GCATCTTGGGAACATAGAATTTATCACTGCTGGTGGGGCACAGGTTTCCTTCAAAACAGCTTTGGGCAGA
TCTGCGGAGTTACTTGGGCTGGACCCAACACAGCTCACAGATGCTTTGACCCAGAGATCAATGTTCCTCA
GGGGAGAAGAGATCCTCACGCCTCTCAATGTTCAACAGGCAGTAGACAGCAGGGACTCCCTGGCCATGGC
TCTGTATGCGTGCTGCTTTGAGTGGGTAATCAAGAAGATCAACAGCAGGATCAAAGGCAATGAGGACTTC
AAGTCTATTGGCATCCTCGACATCTTTGGATTTGAAAACTTTGAGGTTAATCACTTTGAACAGTTCAATA
TAAACTATGCAAACGAGAAACTTCAGGAGTACTTCAACAAGCATATTTTTTCTTTAGAACAACTAGAATA
TAGCCGGGAAGGATTAGTGTGGGAAGATATTGACTGGATAGACAATGGAGAATGCCTGGACTTGATTGAG
AAGAAACTTGGCCTCCTAGCCCTTATCAATGAAGAAAGCCATTTTCCTCAAGCCACAGACAGCACCTTAT
TGGAGAAGCTACACAGTCAGCATGCGAATAACCACTTTTATGTGAAGCCCAGAGTTGCAGTTAACAATTT
TGGAGTGAAGCACTATGCTGGAGAGGTGCAATATGATGTCCGAGGTATCTTGGAGAAGAACAGAGATACA
TTTCGAGATGACCTTCTCAATTTGCTAAGAGAAAGCCGATTTGACTTTATCTACGATCTTTTTGAACATG
TTTCAAGCCGCAACAACCAGGATACCTTGAAATGTGGAAGCAAACATCGGCGGCCTACAGTCAGCTCACA
GTTCAAGGACTCACTGCATTCCTTAATGGCAACGCTAAGCTCCTCTAATCCTTTCTTTGTTCGCTGTATC
AAGCCAAACATGCAGAAGATGCCAGACCAGTTTGACCAGGCGGTTGTGCTGAACCAGCTGCGGTACTCAG
GGATGCTGGAGACTGTGAGAATCCGCAAAGCTGGGTATGCGGTCCGAAGACCCTTTCGGGACTTTTACAA
AAGGTATAAAGTGCTGATGAGGAATCTGGCTCTGCCTGAGGACGTCCGAGGGAAGTGCACGAGCCTGCTG
CAGCTCTATGATGCCTCCAACAGCGAGTGGCAGCTGGGGAAGACCAAGGTCTTTCTTCGAGAATCCTTGG
AACAGAAACTGGAGAAGCGGAGGGAAGAGGAAGTGAGCCACGCGGCCATGGTGATTCGGGCCCATGTCTT
GGGCTTCTTAGCACGAAAACAATACAGAAAGGTCCTTTATTGTGTGGTGATAATACAGAAGAATTACAGA
GCATTCCTTCTGAGGAGGAGATTTTTGCACCTGAAAAAGGCAGCCATAGTTTTCCAGAAGCAACTCAGAG
GTCAGATTGCTCGGAGAGTTTACAGACAATTGCTGGCAGAGAAAAGGGAGCAAGAAGAAAAGAAGAAACA
GGAAGAGGAAGAAAAGAAGAAACGGGAGGAAGAAGAAAGAGAAAGAGAGAGAGAGCGAAGAGAAGCCGAG
CTCCGCGCCCAGCAGGAAGAAGAAACGAGGAAGCAGCAAGAACTCGAAGCCTTGCAGAAGAGCCAGAAGG
AAGCTGAACTGACCCGTGAACTGGAGAAACAGAAGGAAAATAAGCAGGTGGAAGAGATCCTCCGTCTGGA
GAAAGAAATCGAGGACCTGCAGCGCATGAAGGAGCAGCAGGAGCTGTCGCTGACCGAGGCTTCCCTGCAG
AAGCTGCAGGAGCGGCGGGACCAGGAGCTCCGCAGGCTGGAGGAGGAAGCGTGCAGGGCGGCCCAGGAGT
TCCTCGAGTCCCTCAATTTCGACGAGATCGACGAGTGTGTCCGGAATATCGAGCGGTCCCTGTCGGTGGG
AAGCGAATTTTCCAGCGAGCTGGCTGAGAGCGCATGCGAGGAGAAGCCCAACTTCAACTTCAGCCAGCCC
TACCCAGAGGAGGAGGTCGATGAGGGCTTCGAAGCCGACGACGACGCCTTCAAGGACTCCCCCAACCCCA
GCGAGCACGGCCACTCAGACCAGCGAACAAGTGGCATCCGGACCAGCGATGACTCTTCAGAGGAGGACCC
ATACATGAACGACACGGTGGTGCCCACCAGCCCCAGTGCGGACAGCACGGTGCTGCTCGCCCCATCAGTG
CAGGACTCCGGGAGCCTACACAACTCCTCCAGCGGCGAGTCCACCTACTGCATGCCCCAGAACGCTGGGG
ACTTGCCCTCCCCAGACGGCGACTACGACTACGACCAGGATGACTATGAGGACGGTGCCATCACTTCCGG
CAGCAGCGTGACCTTCTCCAACTCCTACGGCAGCCAGTGGTCCCCCGACTACCGCTGCTCTGTGGGGACC
TACAACAGCTCGGGTGCCTACCGGTTCAGCTCTGAGGGGGCGCAGTCCTCGTTTGAAGATAGTGAAGAGG
ACTTTGATTCCAGGTTTGATACAGATGATGAGCTTTCATACCGGCGTGACTCTGTGTACAGCTGTGTCAC
TCTGCCGTATTTCCACAGCTTTCTGTACATGAAAGGTGGCCTGATGAACTCTTGGAAACGCCGCTGGTGC
GTCCTCAAGGATGAAACCTTCTTGTGGTTCCGCTCCAAGCAGGAGGCCCTCAAGCAAGGCTGGCTCCACA
AAAAAGGGGGGGGCTCCTCCACGCTGTCCAGGAGAAATTGGAAGAAGCGCTGGTTTGTCCTCCGCCAGTC
CAAGCTGATGTACTTTGAAAACGACAGCGAGGAGAAGCTCAAGGGCACCGTAGAAGTGCGAACGGCAAAA
GAGATCATAGATAACACCACCAAGGAGAATGGGATCGACATCATTATGGCCGATAGGACTTTCCACCTGA
TTGCAGAGTCCCCAGAAGATGCCAGCCAGTGGTTCAGCGTGCTGAGTCAGGTCCACGCGTCCACGGACCA
GGAGATCCAGGAGATGCATGATGAGCAGGCAAACCCACAGAATGCTGTGGGCACCTTGGATGTGGGGCTG
ATTGATTCTGTGTGTGCCTCTGACAGCCCTGATAGACCCAACTCGTTTGTGATCATCACGGCCAACCGGG
TGCTGCACTGCAACGCCGACACGCCGGAGGAGATGCACCACTGGATAACCCTGCTGCAGAGGTCCAAAGG
GGACACCAGAGTGGAGGGCCAGGAATTCATCGTGAGAGGATGGTTGCACAAAGAGGTGAAGAACAGTCCG
AAGATGTCTTCACTGAAACTGAAGAAACGGTGGTTTGTACTCACCCACAATTCCCTGGATTACTACAAGA
GTTCAGAGAAGAACGCGCTCAAACTGGGGACCCTGGTCCTCAACAGCCTCTGCTCTGTCGTCCCCCCAGA
TGAGAAGATATTCAAAGAGACAGGCTACTGGAACGTCACCGTGTACGGGCGCAAGCACTGTTACCGGCTC
TACACCAAGCTGCTCAACGAGGCCACCCGGTGGTCCAGTGCCATTCAAAACGTGACTGACACCAAGGCCC
CGATCGATTAATAAGCACTTTCACTGAAGACTGAAGATCAGCATTGGCAGCATTGGGTGGTGAAGACGAT
GCAGTCTAGATAACTGATCATAATCAGCCATACCACATTTGTAGAGGTTTTACTTGCTTTAAAAAACCTC
CCACACCTCCCCCTGAACCTGAAACATAAAATGAATGCAATTGTTGTTGTTAACTTGTTTATTGCAGCTT
ATAATGGTTACAAATAAAGCAATAGCATCACAAATTTCACAAATAAAGCATTTTTTTCACTGCATTCTAG
TTGTGGTTTGTCCAAACTCATCAATGTATCTTAACGCGTAAATTGTAAGCGTTAATATTTTGTTAAAATT
CGCGTTAAATTTTTGTTAAATCAGCTCATTTTTTAACCAATAGGCCGAAATCGGCAAAATCCCTTATAAA
TCAAAAGAATAGACCGAGATAGGGT
[37 nt withheld, positions 6396-6432]
AAAGAACGTGGACTCCAACGTCAAAGG
[49 nt withheld, positions 6460-6508]
T
[91 nt withheld, positions 6510-6600]
G
[124 nt withheld, positions 6602-6725]
CAGGTGGCACTTTTCGGGGAAATGTGCGCGGAACCCCTATTTGTTTATTTTTCTAAATACATTCAAATAT
GTATCCGCTCATGAGACAATAACCCTGATAAATGCTTCAATAATATTGAAAAAGGAAGAGTCCTGAGGCG
GAAAGAACCAGCTGTGGAATGTGTGTCAGTTAGGGTGTGGAAAGTCCCCAGGCTCCCCAGCAGGCAGAAG
TATGCAAAGCATGCATCTCAATTAGTCAGCAACCAGGTGTGGAAAGTCCCCAGGCTCCCCAGCAGGCAGA
AGTATGCAAAGCATGCATCTCAATTAGTCAGCAACCATAGTCCCGCCCCTAACTCCGCCCATCCCGCCCC
TAACTCCGCCCAGTTCCGCCCATTCTCCGCCCCATGGCTGACTAATTTTTTTTATTTATGCAGAGGCCGA
GGCCGCCTCGGCCTCTGAGCTATTCCAGAAGTAGTGAGGAGGCTTTTTTGGAGGCCTAGGCTTTTGCAAA
GATCGATCAAGAGACAGGATGAGGATCGTTTCGCATGATTGAACAAGATGGATTGCACGCAGGTTCTCCG
GCCGCTTGGGTGGAGAGGCTATTCGGCTATGACTGGGCACAACAGACAATCGGCTGCTCTGATGCCGCCG
TGTTCCGGCTGTCAGCGCAGGGGCGCCCGGTTCTTTTTGTCAAGACCGACCTGTCCGGTGCCCTGAATGA
ACTGCAAGACGAGGCAGCGCGGCTATCGTGGCTGGCCACGACGGGCGTTCCTTGCGCAGCTGTGCTCGAC
GTTGTCACTGAAGCGGGAAGGGACTGGCTGCTATTGGGCGAAGTGCCGGGGCAGGATCTCCTGTCATCTC
ACCTTGCTCCTGCCGAGAAAGTATCCATCATGGCTGATGCAATGCGGCGGCTGCATACGCTTGATCCGGC
TACCTGCCCATTCGACCACCAAGCGAAACATCGCATCGAGCGAGCACGTACTCGGATGGAAGCCGGTCTT
GTCGATCAGGATGATCTGGACGAAGAGCATCAGGGGCTCGCGCCAGCCGAACTGTTCGCCAGGCTCAAGG
CGAGCATGCCCGACGGCGAGGATCTCGTCGTGACCCATGGCGATGCCTGCTTGCCGAATATCATGGTGGA
AAATGGCCGCTTTTCTGGATTCATCGACTGTGGCCGGCTGGGTGTGGCGGACCGCTATCAGGACATAGCG
TTGGCTACCCGTGATATTGCTGAAGAGCTTGGCGGCGAATGGGCTGACCGCTTCCTCGTGCTTTACGGTA
TCGCCGCTCCCGATTCGCAGCGCATCGCCTTCTATCGCCTTCTTGACGAGTTCTTCTGAGCGGGACTCTG
GGGTTCGAAATGACCGACCAAGCGACGCCCAACCTGCCATCACGAGATTTCGATTCCACCGCCGCCTTCT
ATGAAAGGTTGGGCTTCGGAATCGTTTTCCGGGACGCCGGCTGGATGATCCTCCAGCGCGGGGATCTCAT
GCTGGAGTTCTTCGCCCACCCTAGGGGGAGGCTAACTGAAACACGGAAGGAGACAATACCGGAAGGAACC
CGCGCTATGACGGCAATAAAAAGACAGAATAAAACGCACGGTGTTGGGTCGTTTGTTCATAAACGCGGGG
TTCGGTCCCAGGGCTGGCACTCTGTCGATACCCCACCGAGACCCCATTGGGGCCAATACGCCCGCGTTTC
TTCCTTTTCCCCACCCCACCCCCCAAGTTCGGGTGAAGGCCCAGGGCTCGCAGCCAACGTCGGGGCGGCA
GGCCCTGCCATAGCCTCAGGTTACTCATATATACTTTAGATTGATTTAAAACTTCATTTTTAATTTAAAA
GGATCTAGGTGAAGATCCTTTTTGATAATCTCATGACCAAAATCCCTTAACGTGAGTTTTCGTTCCACTG
AGCGTCAGACCCCGTAGAAAAGATCAAAGGATCTTCTTGAGATCCTTTTTTTCTGCGCGTAATCTGCTGC
TTGCAAACAAAAAAACCACCGCTACCAGCGGTGGTTTGTTTGCCGGATCAAGAGCTACCAACTCTTTTTC
CGAAGGTAACTGGCTTCAGCAGAGCGCAGATACCAAATACTGTTCTTCTAGTGTAGCCGTAGTTAGGCCA
CCACTTCAAGAACTCTGTAGCACCGCCTACATACCTCGCTCTGCTAATCCTGTTACCAGTGGCTGCTGCC
AGTGGCGATAAGTCGTGTCTTACCGGGTTGGACTCAAGACGATAGTTACCGGATAAGGCGCAGCGGTCGG
GCTGAACGGGGGGTTCGTGCACACAGCCCAGCTTGGAGCGAACGACCTACACCGAACTGAGATACCTACA
GCGTGAGCTATGAGAAAGCGCCACGCTTCCCGAAGGGAGAAAGGCGGACAGGTATCCGGTAAGCGGCAGG
GTCGGAACAGGAGAGCGCACGAGGGAGCTTCCAGGGGGAAACGCCTGGTATCTTTATAGTCCTGTCGGGT
TTCGCCACCTCTGACTTGAGCGTCGATTTTTGTGATGCTCGTCAGGGGGGCGGAGCCTATGGAAAAACGC
CAGCAACGCGGCCTTTTTACGGTTCCTGGCCTTTTGCTGGCCTTTTGCTCACATGTTCTTTCCTGCGTTA
TCCCCTGATTCTGTGGATAACCGTATTACCGCCATGCAT
Features (pLannotate 1.2.2; 16 found; start..end, strand, type, name):
     61..364     +  enhancer       CMV enhancer: human cytomegalovirus immediate early enhancer
    365..568     +  promoter       CMV promoter: human cytomegalovirus (CMV) immediate early promoter
    613..1329    +  CDS            EGFP: EGFP is a basic (constitutively fluorescent) green fluorescent protein published in 1996, derived from Aequorea victoria. It is reported to be a rapidly-maturing weak dimer with moderate acid sensitivity.
   1371..1390    +  CDS            9xHis (fragment): 9xHis affinity tag
   1408..1449    +  misc_feature   MCS (fragment): multiple cloning site
   1450..5958    +  CDS            MYO10 (fragment): MYO10_HUMAN - Also known as KIAA0799. Experimental evidence at protein level: Swiss-Prot protein existence level 1. [Isoform Headless]: Functions as a dominant-negative regulator of isoform 1, suppressing its filopodia-inducing and axon outgrowth-promoting activities. In hippocampal neurons, it increases VASP retention in spine heads to induce spine formation and spine head expansion (By similarity). From Homo sapiens (Human).
   6035..6119    +  CDS            large T antigen (fragment): large T antigen from SV40 (simian virus 40)
   6142..6263    +  polyA_signal   SV40 poly(A) signal: SV40 polyadenylation signal
   6297..6725    -  rep_origin     f1 ori (sequence partly withheld): f1 bacteriophage origin of replication; arrow indicates direction of (+) strand synthesis
   6752..6856    +  promoter       AmpR promoter: bla
   6858..7215    +  promoter       SV40 promoter: SV40 enhancer and early promoter
   7250..8044    +  CDS            NeoR/KanR: aminoglycoside phosphotransferase from Tn5; aph(3')-II (or nptII); confers resistance to neomycin, kanamycin, and G418 (Geneticin®)
   8065..8217    +  CDS            ble (fragment): BLE_KLEPN - Experimental evidence at protein level: Swiss-Prot protein existence level 1. Binding protein with a strong affinity to the bleomycin family of antibiotics. Binds to CL990; an antimitotic-antibiotic compound. From Klebsiella pneumoniae.
   8276..8323    +  polyA_signal   HSV TK poly(A) signal: herpes simplex virus thymidine kinase polyadenylation signal (Cole and Stacy, 1985)
   8414..8430    -  polyA_signal   bGH poly(A) signal (fragment): bovine growth hormone polyadenylation signal
   8652..9240    +  rep_origin     ori: high-copy-number ColE1/pMB1/pBR322/pUC origin of replication
