[The description below was written by a language model from this plasmid's Addgene catalogue record and pLannotate feature annotations shown in this document.]
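Description:
EGFP-MYO10 ΔF is a mammalian expression plasmid of about 9.4 kb, derived from a parental EGFP-Myo10 construct, that produces human myosin-X (MYO10) lacking its C-terminal MyTH/FERM region as a fusion to EGFP. The feature layout matches an EGFP-C-type backbone. The human cytomegalovirus immediate early enhancer and promoter drive an EGFP coding sequence placed upstream of the insert, so the fluorescent tag sits at the N-terminus of the myosin. A short linker containing remnants of a multiple cloning site and a small histidine-tag-like fragment connects EGFP to a roughly 4.5 kb MYO10 fragment, consistent with a truncated rather than full-length coding sequence. Transcripts are terminated by the SV40 polyadenylation signal.

For propagation in bacteria the plasmid carries a high-copy ColE1/pUC-type origin and confers kanamycin resistance. The same Tn5 aminoglycoside phosphotransferase gene (NeoR/KanR) is preceded by both a bacterial bla promoter and the SV40 enhancer/early promoter and is followed by the HSV TK polyadenylation signal, so it also allows G418 selection of stably transfected mammalian cells. An f1 origin is present as well. The short annotated fragments of SV40 large T antigen, ble and the bGH poly(A) signal appear to be backbone remnants rather than functional elements.

The associated work concerns myosin-X, talin and the control of integrin activity at filopodia tips. In that context, the construct is suited to live or fixed-cell imaging that compares the localisation and function of the MyTH/FERM-deleted motor with the full-length protein.
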