Addgene plasmid #145816: EGFP-MYO10 ΔF
Purpose: Expresses EGFP-tagged MYO10 with MyTH/FERM deletion in mammalian cells
Depositing lab: Johanna Ivaska. Depositing organization: University of Turku. Publication: Myosin-X and talin modulate integrin activity at filopodia tips. Miihkinen M, Gronloh MLB, Popovic A, Vihinen H, Jokitalo E, Goult BT, Ivaska J, Jacquemet G. Cell Rep. 2021 Sep 14;36(11):109716. doi: 10.1016/j.celrep.2021.109716. PubMed 34525374.
Backbone
  Vector backbone: EGFP-Myo10
  Vector type: Mammalian Expression
  Selectable markers: Neomycin (select with G418)
Growth in bacteria
  Bacterial resistance: Kanamycin, 50 μg/mL
  Growth temperature: 37°C
  Growth strain: DH5alpha
  Copy number: High Copy
Gene/Insert
  Gene/Insert name: Myo10 dFERM
  Species: H. sapiens (human)
  Entrez Gene: MYO10 (a.k.a. MyoX)
  Tag / fusion protein: EGFP
Terms and licenses: Academic/Nonprofit Terms; Industry Terms: Not Available to Industry
How to cite: EGFP-MYO10 ΔF was a gift from Johanna Ivaska (Addgene plasmid # 145816 ; http://n2t.net/addgene:145816 ; RRID:Addgene_145816)
